Addgene plasmid #210928: pFBOH-MHL_TLE3:472-772
Purpose: Insect expression of human TLE3 fragment G472 to Y772. N-terminal 6X His tag with TEV cleavage.
Depositing lab: Cheryl Arrowsmith. Depositing organization: University of Toronto. Publication: A Target Class Ligandability Evaluation of WD40 Repeat-Containing Proteins. Ackloo S, Li F, Szewczyk M, Seitova A, Loppnau P, Zeng H, Xu J, Ahmad S, Arnautova YA, Baghaie AJ, Beldar S, Bolotokova A, Centrella PA, Chau I, Clark MA, Cuozzo JW, Dehghani-Tafti S, Disch JS, Dong A, Dumas A, Feng JA, Ghiabi P, Gibson E, Gilmer J, Goldman B, Green SR, Guie MA, Guilinger JP, Harms N, Herasymenko O, Houliston S, Hutchinson A, Kearnes S, Keefe AD, Kimani SW, Kramer T, Kutera M, Kwak HA, Lento C, Li Y, Liu J, Loup J, Machado RAC, Mulhern CJ, Perveen S, Righetto GL, Riley P, Shrestha S, Sigel EA, Silva M, Sintchak MD, Slakman BL, Taylor RD, Thompson J, Torng W, Underkoffler C, von Rechenberg M, Walsh RT, Watson I, Wilson DJ, Wolf E, Yadav M, Yazdi AK, Zhang J, Zhang Y, Santhakumar V, Edwards AM, Barsyte-Lovejoy D, Schapira M, Brown PJ, Halabelian L, Arrowsmith CH. J Med Chem. 2025 Jan 23;68(2):1092-1112. doi: 10.1021/acs.jmedchem.4c02010. Epub 2024 Nov 4. PubMed 39495097.
Backbone
  Vector backbone: pFBOH-MHL
  Backbone manufacturer: pFASTBac1 Modified
  Vector type: Insect Expression
  Selectable markers: Gentamicin
Growth in bacteria
  Bacterial resistance: Ampicillin, 100 μg/mL
  Growth temperature: 37°C
  Growth strain: DH5alpha
  Copy number: High Copy
Gene/Insert
  Gene/Insert name: TLE3:G472-Y772
  Species: H. sapiens (human)
  Insert size (bp): 903
  Mutation: wild type
  Entrez Gene: TLE3 (a.k.a. ESG, ESG3, GRG3, HsT18976)
  Promoter: Polyhedrin
  Tag / fusion protein: MHHHHHHSSGRENLYFQG (N terminal on insert)
  Cloning method: Ligation Independent Cloning
  Sequencing primers: 5′ tattccggattattcataccg; 3′ ctctacaaatgtggtatggc
Resource information
  A portion of this plasmid was derived from a plasmid made by: Mammalian Gene Collection (BC041831)
Terms and licenses: Academic/Nonprofit Terms; Industry Terms: Not Available to Industry
Depositor comments: 5' Cloning Site: BseRI (destroyed), 3' Cloning Site: BseRI (destroyed).
How to cite: pFBOH-MHL_TLE3:472-772 was a gift from Cheryl Arrowsmith (Addgene plasmid # 210928 ; http://n2t.net/addgene:210928 ; RRID:Addgene_210928)
