[The description below was written by a language model from this plasmid's Addgene catalogue record and pLannotate feature annotations shown in this document.]
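Description:
pFBOH-MHL_TLE3:472-772 is a baculovirus transfer (donor) plasmid for producing a fragment of human TLE3 in insect cells. Its backbone, pFBOH-MHL, is a modified pFastBac1. In bacteria the 5.6 kb plasmid is maintained through a high-copy ColE1/pUC-type origin and selected with ampicillin via the β-lactamase gene; an f1 phage origin is also present. The expression unit lies between the right and left ends of a mini-Tn7 element (Tn7R and Tn7L), together with a gentamicin acetyltransferase gene driven by the class 1 integron Pc promoter. In pFastBac-type systems, this arrangement allows the whole Tn7-flanked segment to be transposed into a baculovirus shuttle genome (bacmid), with gentamicin resistance marking the transposed cassette. The resulting recombinant bacmid is then used to generate virus for infecting insect cells.

The payload is a 903 bp wild-type insert encoding TLE3 residues G472 to Y772, derived from a Mammalian Gene Collection clone and introduced by ligation-independent cloning at BseRI sites that were destroyed in the process. The automated annotation labels this coding region by its similarity to the rat Tle3 orthologue, but the catalogue entry records the species as human. Transcription is driven by the very late, strong polyhedrin promoter of Autographa californica nucleopolyhedrovirus and terminated by an SV40 polyadenylation signal. The protein carries an N-terminal 6xHis tag followed by a TEV protease recognition site, allowing metal-affinity purification and subsequent tag removal. The associated publication evaluates the ligandability of WD40 repeat-containing proteins, which suggests the construct was made to supply recombinant TLE3 domain protein for that kind of study.
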