Features (pLannotate 1.2.2; 16 found; start..end, strand, type, name):
     73..297     -  mobile_element Tn7R: mini-Tn7 element (right end of the Tn7 transposon) Tn7
    364..897     -  CDS            GmR: gentamycin acetyltransferase; aacC1; confers resistance to gentamycin
   1067..1095    -  promoter       Pc promoter: intI1 (promoter lies within the coding sequence); class 1 integron promoter
   1073..1420    -  CDS            YPR2_ECOLX (fragment): Protein predicted: Swiss-Prot protein existence level 4. From Escherichia coli.
   1447..1538    +  promoter       polyhedrin promoter: polh from Autographa californica; promoter for the baculovirus polyhedrin gene
   1595..1613    +  CDS            capTEV™ (fragment): composite tag for in vivo biotinylation, TEV protease cleavage, and 6xHis tagging
   1648..2550    +  CDS            Tle3 (fragment): TLE3_RAT - Also known as Esp3. Experimental evidence at protein level: Swiss-Prot protein existence level 1. Transcriptional corepressor that binds to a number of transcription factors. Inhibits the transcriptional activation mediated by CTNNB1 and TCF family members in Wnt signaling. The effects of full- length TLE family members may be modulated by association with dominant-negative AES (By similarity). From Rattus norvegicus (Rat).
   2582..2665    +  CDS            large T antigen (fragment): large T antigen from SV40 (simian virus 40)
   2688..2822    +  polyA_signal   SV40 poly(A) signal: SV40 polyadenylation signal
   2851..3016    -  mobile_element Tn7L: mini-Tn7 element (left end of the Tn7 transposon) Tn7
   3179..3195    +  CDS            lacZα (fragment): LacZα fragment of β-galactosidase; lacZ fragment
   3200..3654    +  rep_origin     f1 ori (sequence partly withheld): f1 bacteriophage origin of replication; arrow indicates direction of (+) strand synthesis
   3680..3784    +  promoter       AmpR promoter: bla
   3785..4645    +  CDS            AmpR: β-lactamase; bla; confers resistance to ampicillin, carbenicillin, and related antibiotics
   4816..5404    +  rep_origin     ori: high-copy-number ColE1/pMB1/pBR322/pUC origin of replication
   5590..5       -  misc_feature   bom (fragment) (across the origin): basis of mobility region from pBR322
>Addgene plasmid #210928 | pFBOH-MHL_TLE3:472-772 | addgene full sequence | sequence record 426218 | Addgene NGS Result
GCATAGACCAGCCGCGTAACCTGGCAAAATCGGTTACGGTTGAGTAATAAATGGATGCCCTGCGTAAGCG
GGTGTGGGCGGACAATAAAGTCTTAAACTGAACAAAATAGATCTAAACTATGACAATAAAGTCTTAAACT
AGACAGAATAGTTGTAAACTGAAATCAGTCCAGTTATGCTGTGAAAAAGCATACTGGACTTTTGTTATGG
CTAAAGCAAACTCTTCATTTTCTGAAGTGCAAATTGCCCGTCGTATTAAAGAGGGGCGTGGCCAAGGGCA
TGGTAAAGACTATATTCGCGGCGTTGTGACAATTTACCGAACAACTCCGCGGCCGGGAAGCCGATCTCGG
CTTGAACGAATTGTTAGGTGGCGGTACTTGGGTCGATATCAAAGTGCATCACTTCTTCCCGTATGCCCAA
CTTTGTATAGAGAGCCACTGCGGGATCGTCACCGTAATCTGCTTGCACGTAGATCACATAAGCACCAAGC
GCGTTGGCCTCATGCTTGAGCAGATTGATGAGCGCGGTGGCAATGCCCTGCCTCCGGTGCTCGCCGGAGA
CTGCGAGATCATAGATATAGATCTCACTACGCGGCTGCTCAAACTTGGGCAGAACGTAAGCCGCGAGAGC
GCCAACAACCGCTTCTTGGTCGAAGGCAGCAAGCGCGATGAATGTCTTACTACGGAGCAAGTTCCCGAGG
TAATCGGAGTCCGGCTGATGTTGGGAGTAGGTGGCTACGTCTCCGAACTCACGACCGAAAAGATCAAGAG
CAGCCCGCATGGATTTGACTTGGTCAGGGCCGAGCCTACATGTGCGAATGATGCCCATACTTGAGCCACC
TAACTTTGTTTTAGGGCGACTGCCCTGCTGCGTAACATCGTTGCTGCTCCATAACATCAAACATCGACCC
ACGGCGTAACGCGCTTGCTGCTTGGATGCCCGAGGCATAGACTGTACAAAAAAACAGTCATAACAAGCCA
TGAAAACCGCCACTGCGCCGTTACCACCGCTGCGTTCGGTCAAGGTTCTGGACCAGTTGCGTGAGCGCAT
ACGCTACTTGCATTACAGTTTACGAACCGAACAGGCTTATGTCAACTGGGTTCGTGCCTTCATCCGTTTC
CACGGTGTGCGTCACCCGGCAACCTTGGGCAGCAGCGAAGTCGAGGCATTTCTGTCCTGGCTGGCGAACG
AGCGCAAGGTTTCGGTCTCCACGCATCGTCAGGCATTGGCGGCCTTGCTGTTCTTCTACGGCAAGGTGCT
GTGCACGGATCTGCCCTGGCTTCAGGAGATCGGAAGACCTCGGCCGTCGCGGCGCTTGCCGGTGGTGCTG
ACCCCGGATGAAGTGGTTCGCATCCTCGGTTTTCTGGAAGGCGAGCATCGTTTGTTCGCCCAGGACTCTA
GCTATAGTTCTAGTGGTTGGCTACGTATACTCCGGAATATTAATAGATCATGGAGATAATTAAAATGATA
ACCATCTCGCAAATAAATAAGTATTTTACTGTTTTCGTAACAGTTTTGTAATAAAAAAACCTATAAATAT
TCCGGATTATTCATACCGTCCCACCATCGGGCGCGGATCTCGGTCCGAAAACCATGCATCATCATCATCA
TCACAGCAGCGGCAGAGAAAACTTGTATTTCCAGGGCGGCATCCCGAGGCACGCCCGGCAGATCAACACA
CTCAGCCACGGGGAGGTGGTGTGTGCCGTGACCATCAGCAACCCCACGAGGCACGTCTACACAGGTGGCA
AGGGCTGCGTGAAGATCTGGGACATCAGCCAGCCAGGCAGCAAGAGCCCCATCTCCCAGCTGGACTGCCT
GAACAGGGACAATTACATCCGCTCCTGCAAGCTGCTCCCTGATGGGCGCACGCTCATCGTGGGCGGCGAG
GCCAGCACGCTCACCATCTGGGACCTGGCCTCACCCACGCCCCGCATCAAGGCCGAGCTGACGTCCTCGG
CTCCCGCCTGTTATGCCCTGGCCATTAGCCCTGACGCCAAAGTCTGCTTCTCCTGCTGCAGCGATGGGAA
CATTGCTGTCTGGGACCTGCACAACCAGACCCTGGTCAGGCAGTTCCAGGGCCACACAGATGGGGCCAGC
TGCATAGACATCTCCCATGATGGCACCAAACTGTGGACAGGGGGCCTGGACAACACAGTGCGCTCCTGGG
ACCTGCGGGAGGGCCGACAGCTACAGCAGCATGACTTCACTTCCCAGATCTTCTCGCTGGGCTACTGCCC
CACTGGGGAGTGGCTGGCTGTGGGCATGGAGAGCAGCAACGTGGAGGTGCTGCACCACACCAAGCCTGAC
AAGTACCAGCTGCACCTACACGAGAGCTGCGTGCTCTCCCTCAAGTTCGCCTACTGCGGCAAGTGGTTCG
TGAGCACTGGGAAAGATAACCTTCTCAACGCCTGGAGGACGCCTTATGGAGCCAGCATATTCCAGTCTAA
AGAATCCTCGTCTGTCTTGAGTTGTGACATTTCAGCGGATGACAAATACATTGTAACAGGCTCTGGTGAC
AAGAAGGCCACAGTTTATGAGGTCATCTACTGATGACGAAGCTTGTCGAGAAGTACTAGAGGATCATAAT
CAGCCATACCACATTTGTAGAGGTTTTACTTGCTTTAAAAAACCTCCCACACCTCCCCCTGAACCTGAAA
CATAAAATGAATGCAATTGTTGTTGTTAACTTGTTTATTGCAGCTTATAATGGTTACAAATAAAGCAATA
GCATCACAAATTTCACAAATAAAGCATTTTTTTCACTGCATTCTAGTTGTGGTTTGTCCAAACTCATCAA
TGTATCTTATCATGTCTGGATCTGATCACTGATATCGCCTAGGAGATCCGAACCAGATAAGTGAAATCTA
GTTCCAAACTATTTTGTCATTTTTAATTTTCGTATTAGCTTACGACGCTACACCCAGTTCCCATCTATTT
TGTCACTCTTCCCTAAATAATCCTTAAAAACTCCATTTCCACCCCTCCCAGTTCCCAACTATTTTGTCCG
CCCACAGCGGGGCATTTTTCTTCCTGTTATGTTTTTAATCAAACATCCTGCCAACTCCATGTGACAAACC
GTCATCTTCGGCTACTTTTTCTCTGTCACAGAATGAAAATTTTTCTGTCATCTCTTCGTTATTAATGTTT
GTAATTGACTGAATATCAACGCTTATTTGCAGCCTGAATGGCGAATGGG
[124 nt withheld, positions 3200-3323]
C
[91 nt withheld, positions 3325-3415]
A
[49 nt withheld, positions 3417-3465]
CCTTTGACGTTGGAGTCCACGTTCTT
[37 nt withheld, positions 3492-3528]
ACCCTATCTCGGTCTATTCTTTTGATTTATAAGGGATTTTGCCGATTTCGGCCTATTGGTTAAAAAATGA
GCTGATTTAACAAAAATTTAACGCGAATTTTAACAAAATATTAACGCTTACAATTTAGGTGGCACTTTTC
GGGGAAATGTGCGCGGAACCCCTATTTGTTTATTTTTCTAAATACATTCAAATATGTATCCGCTCATGAG
ACAATAACCCTGATAAATGCTTCAATAATATTGAAAAAGGAAGAGTATGAGTATTCAACATTTCCGTGTC
GCCCTTATTCCCTTTTTTGCGGCATTTTGCCTTCCTGTTTTTGCTCACCCAGAAACGCTGGTGAAAGTAA
AAGATGCTGAAGATCAGTTGGGTGCACGAGTGGGTTACATCGAACTGGATCTCAACAGCGGTAAGATCCT
TGAGAGTTTTCGCCCCGAAGAACGTTTTCCAATGATGAGCACTTTTAAAGTTCTGCTATGTGGCGCGGTA
TTATCCCGTATTGACGCCGGGCAAGAGCAACTCGGTCGCCGCATACACTATTCTCAGAATGACTTGGTTG
AGTACTCACCAGTCACAGAAAAGCATCTTACGGATGGCATGACAGTAAGAGAATTATGCAGTGCTGCCAT
AACCATGAGTGATAACACTGCGGCCAACTTACTTCTGACAACGATCGGAGGACCGAAGGAGCTAACCGCT
TTTTTGCACAACATGGGGGATCATGTAACTCGCCTTGATCGTTGGGAACCGGAGCTGAATGAAGCCATAC
CAAACGACGAGCGTGACACCACGATGCCTGTAGCAATGGCAACAACGTTGCGCAAACTATTAACTGGCGA
ACTACTTACTCTAGCTTCCCGGCAACAATTAATAGACTGGATGGAGGCGGATAAAGTTGCAGGACCACTT
CTGCGCTCGGCCCTTCCGGCTGGCTGGTTTATTGCTGATAAATCTGGAGCCGGTGAGCGTGGGTCTCGCG
GTATCATTGCAGCACTGGGGCCAGATGGTAAGCCCTCCCGTATCGTAGTTATCTACACGACGGGGAGTCA
GGCAACTATGGATGAACGAAATAGACAGATCGCTGAGATAGGTGCCTCACTGATTAAGCATTGGTAACTG
TCAGACCAAGTTTACTCATATATACTTTAGATTGATTTAAAACTTCATTTTTAATTTAAAAGGATCTAGG
TGAAGATCCTTTTTGATAATCTCATGACCAAAATCCCTTAACGTGAGTTTTCGTTCCACTGAGCGTCAGA
CCCCGTAGAAAAGATCAAAGGATCTTCTTGAGATCCTTTTTTTCTGCGCGTAATCTGCTGCTTGCAAACA
AAAAAACCACCGCTACCAGCGGTGGTTTGTTTGCCGGATCAAGAGCTACCAACTCTTTTTCCGAAGGTAA
CTGGCTTCAGCAGAGCGCAGATACCAAATACTGTTCTTCTAGTGTAGCCGTAGTTAGGCCACCACTTCAA
GAACTCTGTAGCACCGCCTACATACCTCGCTCTGCTAATCCTGTTACCAGTGGCTGCTGCCAGTGGCGAT
AAGTCGTGTCTTACCGGGTTGGACTCAAGACGATAGTTACCGGATAAGGCGCAGCGGTCGGGCTGAACGG
GGGGTTCGTGCACACAGCCCAGCTTGGAGCGAACGACCTACACCGAACTGAGATACCTACAGCGTGAGCT
ATGAGAAAGCGCCACGCTTCCCGAAGGGAGAAAGGCGGACAGGTATCCGGTAAGCGGCAGGGTCGGAACA
GGAGAGCGCACGAGGGAGCTTCCAGGGGGAAACGCCTGGTATCTTTATAGTCCTGTCGGGTTTCGCCACC
TCTGACTTGAGCGTCGATTTTTGTGATGCTCGTCAGGGGGGCGGAGCCTATGGAAAAACGCCAGCAACGC
GGCCTTTTTACGGTTCCTGGCCTTTTGCTGGCCTTTTGCTCACATGTTCTTTCCTGCGTTATCCCCTGAT
TCTGTGGATAACCGTATTACCGCCTTTGAGTGAGCTGATACCGCTCGCCGCAGCCGAACGACCGAGCGCA
GCGAGTCAGTGAGCGAGGAAGCGGAAGAGCGCCTGATGCGGTATTTTCTCCTTACGCATCTGTGCGGTAT
TTCACACC
