>Addgene plasmid #210928 | pFBOH-MHL_TLE3:472-772 | depositor partial sequence | sequence record 411336 | Insert sequence
GGCATCCCGAGGCACGCCCGGCAGATCAACACACTCAGCCACGGGGAGGTGGTGTGTGCCGTGACCATCA
GCAACCCCACGAGGCACGTCTACACAGGTGGCAAGGGCTGCGTGAAGATCTGGGACATCAGCCAGCCAGG
CAGCAAGAGCCCCATCTCCCAGCTGGACTGCCTGAACAGGGACAATTACATCCGCTCCTGCAAGCTGCTC
CCTGATGGGCGCACGCTCATCGTGGGCGGCGAGGCCAGCACGCTCACCATCTGGGACCTGGCCTCACCCA
CGCCCCGCATCAAGGCCGAGCTGACGTCCTCGGCTCCCGCCTGTTATGCCCTGGCCATTAGCCCTGACGC
CAAAGTCTGCTTCTCCTGCTGCAGCGATGGGAACATTGCTGTCTGGGACCTGCACAACCAGACCCTGGTC
AGGCAGTTCCAGGGCCACACAGATGGGGCCAGCTGCATAGACATCTCCCATGATGGCACCAAACTGTGGA
CAGGGGGCCTGGACAACACAGTGCGCTCCTGGGACCTGCGGGAGGGCCGACAGCTACAGCAGCATGACTT
CACTTCCCAGATCTTCTCGCTGGGCTACTGCCCCACTGGGGAGTGGCTGGCTGTGGGCATGGAGAGCAGC
AACGTGGAGGTGCTGCACCACACCAAGCCTGACAAGTACCAGCTGCACCTGCACGAGAGCTGCGTGCTCT
CCCTCAAGTTCGCCTACTGCGGCAAGTGGTTCGTGAGCACTGGGAAAGATAACCTTCTCAACGCCTGGAG
GACGCCTTATGGAGCCAGCATATTCCAGTCTAAAGAATCCTCGTCTGTCTTGAGTTGTGACATTTCAGCG
GATGACAAATACATTGTAACAGGCTCTGGTGACAAGAAGGCCACAGTTTATGAGGTCATCTAC
